Addgene plasmid #148632: pnYC-NpM-HsRoquin1_510-1133_AE
Purpose: Bacterial Expression of HsRoquin1_510-1133
Depositing lab: Elisa Izaurralde. Depositing organization: Max Planck Institute for Developmental Biology. Publication: A CAF40-binding motif facilitates recruitment of the CCR4-NOT complex to mRNAs targeted by Drosophila Roquin. Sgromo A, Raisch T, Bawankar P, Bhandari D, Chen Y, Kuzuoglu-Ozturk D, Weichenrieder O, Izaurralde E. Nat Commun. 2017 Feb 6;8:14307. doi: 10.1038/ncomms14307. PubMed 28165457.
Backbone
  Vector backbone: Unknown
  Vector type: Bacterial Expression
Growth in bacteria
  Bacterial resistance: Chloramphenicol, 25 μg/mL
  Growth temperature: 37°C
  Growth strain: DH5alpha
  Copy number: Low Copy
Gene/Insert
  Gene/Insert name: HsRoquin1_510-1133
  Species: H. sapiens (human)
  Entrez Gene: RC3H1 (a.k.a. FHL6, IMDSHY, RNF198, ROQUIN)
  Cloning method: Unknown
Terms and licenses: Academic/Nonprofit Terms; Industry Terms: Not Available to Industry
Depositor comments: ORF extracted from NCBI: NM_172071.2 Plasmids from this collection were made available to the research community and donated after the lab closed. Please note that the sequence provided by the depositing laboratory may be theoretical/predicted or based on Sanger sequencing results. There may be discrepancies between sequencing results obtained by Addgene and the depositor sequence. If an Addgene verified sequence is not available, please contact before placing your order to request that our lab fully sequence the plasmid.
How to cite: pnYC-NpM-HsRoquin1_510-1133_AE was a gift from Elisa Izaurralde (Addgene plasmid # 148632 ; http://n2t.net/addgene:148632 ; RRID:Addgene_148632)
