[The description below was written by a language model from this plasmid's Addgene catalogue record and pLannotate feature annotations shown in this document.]
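Description:
pnYC-NpM-HsRoquin1_510-1133_AE is a 7,346 nt bacterial expression plasmid for producing a C-terminal fragment (residues 510–1133) of human Roquin1, the product of the RC3H1 gene, in E. coli. The catalogue lists the backbone as unknown, but the feature table suggests a pACYC-like architecture. It has a p15A origin of replication, a chloramphenicol acetyltransferase gene driven by its own cat promoter, and several disrupted remnants of a tetracycline resistance gene flanking the expression cassette, which appears to have been inserted into that locus. Selection is therefore by chloramphenicol, and the record lists the plasmid as low copy. Because p15A is compatible with ColE1-type origins, the plasmid can in principle be maintained alongside a second expression plasmid, although the record does not say co-expression was intended. Short matches to resD, the RSF origin and IS1 are fragments and probably backbone relics.

The expression cassette consists of a T7 promoter followed by a lac operator and the phage T7 gene 10 ribosome binding site, so transcription depends on T7 RNA polymerase and is inducible with IPTG in a suitable host. The open reading frame begins with a maltose binding protein lacking its signal sequence, so it stays in the cytosol. It serves as an N-terminal solubility and affinity tag, and the RC3H1 fragment follows it. A short downstream match to a T7 gene 10B-derived sequence and a T7 terminator close the unit. Roquin1 is a post-transcriptional repressor that binds stem-loop decay elements in mRNA 3' UTRs. The associated study concerns recruitment of the CCR4-NOT deadenylase complex by Roquin proteins, so the recombinant fragment was probably made for protein interaction or other biochemical assays.
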