Features (pLannotate 1.2.2; 18 found; start..end, strand, type, name):
    739..834     -  CDS            resD (fragment): REDF_ECOLI - Also known as D. Protein inferred from homology: Swiss-Prot protein existence level 3. Acts as a repressor of transcription and as a site-specific resolvase that cleaves at the RfsF site. From Escherichia coli (strain K12).
    824..881     +  CDS            TcR (fragment): tetracycline efflux protein; tet; confers resistance to tetracycline
    878..971     -  CDS            TcR (fragment): tetracycline efflux protein; tet; confers resistance to tetracycline
   1475..2375    -  CDS            TcR (fragment): tetracycline efflux protein; tet; confers resistance to tetracycline
   2402..2420    +  promoter       T7 promoter: promoter for bacteriophage T7 RNA polymerase
   2421..2445    +  protein_bind   lac operator: The lac repressor binds to the lac operator to inhibit transcription in E. coli. This inhibition can be relieved by adding lactose or isopropyl-β-D-thiogalactopyranoside (IPTG). lac repressor encoded by lacI
   2460..2482    +  RBS            RBS: efficient ribosome binding site from bacteriophage T7 gene 10 (Olins and Rangwala, 1989)
   2493..3589    +  CDS            MBP (fragment): maltose binding protein from E. coli; malE (mutated); This version of the gene does not encode a signal sequence, so MBP will remain in the cytosol.
   3647..5518    +  CDS            RC3H1 (fragment): RC3H1_HUMAN - Also known as KIAA2025, RNF198. Experimental evidence at protein level: Swiss-Prot protein existence level 1. Post-transcriptional repressor of mRNAs containing a conserved stem loop motif, called constitutive decay element (CDE), which is often located in the 3'-UTR, as in HMGXB3, ICOS, IER3, NFKBID, NFKBIZ, PPP1R10, TNF, TNFRSF4 and in many more mRNAs (PubMed:25026078). Cleaves translationally inactive mRNAs harboring a stem-loop (SL), often located in their 3'-UTRs, during the early phase of inflammation in a helicase UPF1-independent manner (By similarity). Binds to CDE and p
   5535..5584    +  CDS            SET1 (fragment): solubility-enhancement tag derived from T7 phage gene 10B
   5592..5639    +  terminator     T7 terminator: transcription terminator for bacteriophage T7 RNA polymerase
   5662..5766    -  CDS            TcR (fragment): tetracycline efflux protein; tet; confers resistance to tetracycline
   5814..5842    -  promoter       tet promoter: E. coli promoter for tetracycline efflux protein gene
   5954..6499    +  rep_origin     p15A ori: Plasmids containing the medium-copy-number p15A origin of replication can be propagated in E. coli cells that contain a second plasmid with the ColE1 origin.
   6587..6642    +  rep_origin     RSF ori (fragment): Plasmids containing the RSF 1030 origin of replication can be propagated in E. coli cells that contain additional plasmids with compatible origins.
   6761..6904    -  mobile_element IS1 (fragment): prokaryotic transposable element IS1
   7025..7127    +  promoter       cat promoter: promoter of the E. coli cat gene encoding chloramphenicol acetyltransferase
   7128..441     +  CDS            CmR (across the origin): chloramphenicol acetyltransferase; cat; confers resistance to chloramphenicol
>Addgene plasmid #148632 | pnYC-NpM-HsRoquin1_510-1133_AE | depositor full sequence | sequence record 291080 | Full Sequence
GGTATGGCAATGAAAGACGGTGAGCTGGTGATATGGGATAGTGTTCACCCTTGTTACACCGTTTTCCATG
AGCAAACTGAAACGTTTTCATCGCTCTGGAGTGAATACCACGACGATTTCCGGCAGTTTCTACACATATA
TTCGCAAGATGTGGCGTGTTACGGTGAAAACCTGGCCTATTTCCCTAAAGGGTTTATTGAGAATATGTTT
TTCGTCTCAGCCAATCCCTGGGTGAGTTTCACCAGTTTTGATTTAAACGTGGCCAATATGGACAACTTCT
TCGCCCCCGTTTTCACCATGGGCAAATATTATACGCAAGGCGACAAGGTGCTGATGCCGCTGGCGATTCA
GGTTCATCATGCCGTCTGTGATGGCTTCCATGTCGGCAGAATGCTTAATGAATTACAACAGTACTGCGAT
GAGTGGCAGGGCGGGGCGTAATTTTTTTAAGGCAGTTATTGGTGCCCTTAAACGCCTGGTGCTACGCCTG
AATAAGTGATAATAAGCGGATGAATGGCAGAAATTCGAAAGCAAATTCGACCCGGTCGTCGGTTCAGGGC
AGGGTCGTTAAATAGCCGCTTATGTCTATTGCTGGTTTACCGGTTTATTGACTACCGGAAGCAGTGTGAC
CGTGTGCTTCTCAAATGCCTGAGGCCAGTTTGCTCAGGCTCTCCCCGTGGAGGTAATAATTGACGATATG
ATCATTTATTCTGCCTCCCAGAGCCTGATAAAAACGGTTAGCGCTTCGTTAATACAGATGTAGGTGTTCC
ACAGGGTAGCCAGCAGCATCCTGCGATGCAGATCCGGAACATAATGGTGCAGGGCGCTTGTTTCGGCGTG
GGTATGGTGGCAGGCCCCGTGGCCGGGGGACTGTTGGGCGCTGCCGGCACCTGTCCTACGAGTTGCATGA
TAAAGAAGACAGTCATAAGTGCGGCGACGATAGTCATGCCCCGCGCCCACCGGAAGGAGCTACCGGACAG
CGGTGCGGACTGTTGTAACTCAGAATAAGAAATGAGGCCGCTCATGGCGTTGACTCTCAGTCATAGTATC
GTGGTATCACCGGTTGGTTCCACTCTCTGTTGCGGGCAACTTCAGCAGCACGTAGGGGACTTCCGCGTTT
CCAGACTTTACGAAACACGGAAACCGAAGACCATTCATGTTGTTGCTCAGGTCGCAGACGTTTTGCAGCA
GCAGTCGCTTCACGTTCGCTCGCGTATCGGTGATTCATTCTGCTAACCAGTAAGGCAACCCCGCCAGCCT
AGCCGGGTCCTCAACGACAGGAGCACGATCATGCGCACCCGTGGCCAGGACCCAACGCTGCCCGAGATGC
GCCGCGTGCGGCTGCTGGAGATGGCGGACGCGATGGATATGTTCTGCCAAGGGTTGGTTTGCGCATTCAC
AGTTCTCCGCAAGAATTGATTGGCTCCAATTCTTGGAGTGGTGAATCCGTTAGCGAGGTGCCGCCGGCTT
CCATTCAGGTCGAGGTGGCCCGGCTCCATGCACCGCGACGCAACGCGGGGAGGCAGACAAGGTATAGGGC
GGCGCCTACAATCCATGCCAACCCGTTCCATGTGCTCGCCGAGGCGGCATAAATCGCCGTGACGATCAGC
GGTCCAGTGATCGAAGTTAGGCTGGTAAGAGCCGCGAGCGATCCTTGAAGCTGTCCCTGATGGTCGTCAT
CTACCTGCCTGGACAGCATGGCCTGCAACGCGGGCATCCCGATGCCGCCGGAAGCGAGAAGAATCATAAT
GGGGAAGGCCATCCAGCCTCGCGTCGCGAACGCCAGCAAGACGTAGCCCAGCGCGTCGGCCGCCATGCCG
GCGATAATGGCCTGCTTCTCGCCGAAACGTTTGGTGGCGGGACCAGTGACGAAGGCTTGAGCGAGGGCGT
GCAAGATTCCGAATACCGCAAGCGACAGGCCGATCATCGTCGCGCTCCAGCGAAAGCGGTCCTCGCCGAA
AATGACCCAGAGCGCTGCCGGCACCTGTCCTACGAGTTGCATGATAAAGAAGACAGTCATAAGTGCGGCG
ACGATAGTCATGCCCCGCGCCCACCGGAAGGAGCTGACTGGGTTGAAGGCTCTCAAGGGCATCGGTCGAC
GCTCTCCCTTATGCGACTCCTGCATTAGGAAGCAGCCCAGTAGTAGGTTGAGGCCGTTGAGCACCGCCGC
CGCAAGGAATGGTGCATGCAAGGAGATGGCGCCCAACAGTCCCCCGGCCACGGGGCCTGCCACCATACCC
ACGCCGAAACAAGCGCTCATGAGCCCGAAGTGGCGAGCCCGATCTTCCCCATCGGTGATGTCGGCGATAT
AGGCGCCAGCAACCGCACCTGTGGCGCCGGTGATGCCGGCCACGATGCGTCCGGCGTAGAGGATCAGACT
AAGATCTCGATCCCGCGAAATTAATACGACTCACTATAGGGGAATTGTGAGCGGATAACAATTCCCCACT
AGTAATAATTTTGTTTAACTTTAAGAAGGAGATATACCATGGAAACTGAAGAAGGTAAACTGGTAATCTG
GATTAACGGCGATAAAGGCTATAACGGTCTCGCTGAAGTCGGTAAGAAATTCGAGAAAGATACCGGAATT
AAAGTCACCGTTGAGCATCCGGATAAACTGGAAGAGAAATTCCCACAGGTTGCGGCAACTGGCGATGGCC
CTGACATTATCTTCTGGGCACACGACCGCTTTGGTGGCTACGCTCAATCTGGCCTGTTGGCTGAAATCAC
CCCGGACAAAGCGTTCCAGGACAAGCTGTATCCGTTTACCTGGGATGCCGTACGTTACAACGGCAAGCTG
ATTGCTTACCCGATCGCTGTTGAAGCGTTATCGCTGATTTATAACAAAGACCTGCTGCCGAACCCGCCAA
AAACCTGGGAAGAGATCCCGGCGCTGGATAAAGAACTGAAAGCGAAAGGTAAGAGCGCCCTGATGTTCAA
CCTGCAAGAACCGTACTTCACCTGGCCGCTGATTGCTGCTGACGGGGGTTATGCGTTCAAGTATGAAAAC
GGCAAGTACGACATTAAAGACGTGGGCGTGGATAACGCTGGCGCGAAAGCGGGTCTGACCTTCCTGGTTG
ACCTGATTAAAAACAAACACATGAATGCAGACACCGATTACTCCATCGCAGAAGCTGCCTTTAATAAAGG
CGAAACAGCGATGACCATCAACGGCCCGTGGGCATGGTCCAACATCGACACCAGCAAAGTGAATTATGGT
GTAACGGTACTGCCGACCTTCAAGGGTCAACCATCCAAACCGTTCGTTGGCGTGCTGAGCGCAGGTATTA
ACGCCGCCAGTCCGAACAAAGAGCTGGCAAAAGAGTTCCTCGAAAACTATCTGCTGACTGATGAAGGTCT
GGAAGCGGTTAATAAAGACAAACCGCTGGGTGCCGTAGCGCTGAAGTCTTACGAGGAAGAGTTGGCGAAA
GATCCACGTATTGCCGCCACGATGGAAAACGCCCAGAAAGGTGAAATCATGCCGAACATCCCGCAGATGT
CCGCTTTCTGGTATGCCGTGCGTACTGCGGTGATCAACGCCGCCAGCGGTCGTCAGACTGTCGATGAAGC
CCTTAAAGACGCGCAGACTGGTACCGGCAGCGGCCTGGAAGTTCTGTTCCAGGGGCCCCATATGCTCGAG
CTTAAGCGAGGGACAGACCCCAGCTATGATTCTAGTCTGAAACCAGGAAAAATAGATCATCTGAGCAGTA
GTGCTCCTGGATCCCCTCCTGACCTGCTAGAATCTGTTCCTAAGAGTATTTCTGCCTTACCTGTGAATCC
ACATTCTATACCTCCAAGGGGGCCAGCAGATCTGCCTCCAATGCCTGTTACCAAACCACTTCAGATGGTA
CCTCGAGGTTCTCAGTTATATCCAGCACAACAGACGGATGTTTATTATCAGGATCCTCGAGGAGCAGCTC
CGCCATTTGAACCAGCACCTTATCAGCAGGGTATGTATTATACTCCACCACCACAATGTGTGTCCCGCTT
TGTCCGACCTCCACCATCTGCTCCTGAACCTGCTCCTCCCTACTTGGATCATTATCCACCCTACCTCCAA
GAACGTGTTGTAAACTCTCAGTATGGCACACAGCCACAGCAGTACCCACCTATATACCCATCTCACTATG
ATGGCCGTCGAGTGTACCCTGCTCCGTCTTACACAAGAGAAGAGATATTCCGAGAAAGCCCTATACCCAT
TGAGATTCCACCTGCAGCAGTACCATCGTATGTACCAGAATCCAGAGAAAGATACCAACAGATCGAGAGT
TACTATCCAGTGGCTCCTCATCCAACTCAGATCAGACCTTCGTACCTCAGAGAACCTCCTTATAGCCGGC
TTCCTCCTCCTCCCCAGCCTCATCCTAGTCTAGATGAACTACATCGCCGACGAAAGGAAATAATGGCCCA
GCTAGAGGAAAGAAAGGTTATCTCTCCACCTCCTTTTGCACCTTCACCAACCTTGCCTCCTACCTTTCAT
CCGGAAGAATTTTTGGATGAAGACTTGAAGGTAGCTGGGAAATACAAAGGAAATGATTATAGCCAATACT
CTCCCTGGTCATGTGACACCATCGGCTCCTACATTGGAACCAAAGATGCAAAACCCAAAGATGTTGTGGC
AGCAGGGAGTGTGGAAATGATGAATGTGGAGAGTAAAGGAATGAGGGACCAGCGATTAGATCTTCAGAGA
AGAGCAGCAGAAACCAGTGATGATGACCTCATCCCATTTGGAGACCGACCAACAGTGTCTCGGTTTGGTG
CCATCTCACGAACTTCCAAAACTATATATCAGGGTGCTGGTCCAATGCAGGCTATGGCACCTCAGGGAGC
TCCTACAAAATCTATTAACATTTCAGATTATAGTCCATATGGAACCCACGGTGGCTGGGGAGCTTCTCCA
TATTCACCTCATCAAAACATACCTTCTCAGGGACACTTCAGTGAGAGGGAGAGAATATCTATGTCAGAAG
TGGCCAGTCATGGAAAACCCCTTCCATCTGCTGAGAGAGAACAGCTACGACTAGAATTGCAGCAATTGAA
CCATCAGATTAGCCAGCAGACCCAGCTACGTGGACTAGAGGCTGTTAGTAACAGGCTGGTGTTGCAGAGG
GAGGCAAACACCCTGGCAGGCCAGTCACAGCCCCCACCACCGCCACCTCCAAAATGGCCTGGGATGATCT
CAAGTGAGCAGTTGAGCTTGGAACTGCACCAGGTGGAAAGGGAAATCGGGAAGAGAACACGGGAACTGAG
TATGGAAAACCAGTGTTCTCTGGACATGAAAAGCAAACTGAATACAAGTAAACAAGCAGAAAATGGACAA
CCAGAACCACAAAACAAGGTTCCGGCTGAGGACCTTACATTGACATTCAGTGATGTACCAAATGGATCAG
CCTTGACACAAGAGAATATCAGCCTCCTATCAAACAAGACCAGCTCTCTGAACCTGTCAGAGGACCCTGA
GGGAGGAGGGGATAATAATGACTCCCAGAGATCAGGAGTTACTCCCAGTTCTGCTCCTTAACCTAGGAGA
TCCGGCTGCTAACAAAGCCCGAAAGGAAGCTGAGTTGGCTGCTGCCACCGCTGAGCAATAACTAGCATAA
CCCCTTGGGGCCTCTAAACGGGTCTTGAGGGGTTTTTTGCTGAAAGGAGGAACTATATCCGGATATCCCG
CAAGAGGCCCGGCAGTACCGGCATAACCAAGCCTATGCCTACAGCATCCAGGGTGACGGTGCCGAGGATG
ACGATGAGCGCATTGTTAGATTTCATACACGGTGCCTGACTGCGTTAGCAATTTAACTGTGATAAACTAC
CGCATTAAAGCTTATCGATGATAAGCTGTCAAACATGAGAATTACAACTTATATCGTATGGGGCTGACTT
CAGGTGCTACATTTGAAGAGATAAATTGCACTGAAATCAAGAAATATTTTATCTGATTAATAAGATGATC
TTCTTGAGATCGTTTTGGTCTGCGCGTAATCTCTTGCTCTGAAAACGAAAAAACCGCCTTGCAGGGCGGT
TTTTCGAAGGTTCTCTGAGCTACCAACTCTTTGAACCGAGGTAACTGGCTTGGAGGAGCGCAGTCACCAA
AACTTGTCCTTTCAGTTTAGCCTTAACCGGCGCATGACTTCAAGACTAACTCCTCTAAATCAATTACCAG
TGGCTGCTGCCAGTGGTGCTTTTGCATGTCTTTCCGGGTTGGACTCAAGACGATAGTTACCGGATAAGGC
GCAGCGGTCGGACTGAACGGGGGGTTCGTGCATACAGTCCAGCTTGGAGCGAACTGCCTACCCGGAACTG
AGTGTCAGGCGTGGAATGAGACAAACGCGGCCATAACAGCGGAATGACACCGGTAAACCGAAAGGCAGGA
ACAGGAGAGCGCACGAGGGAGCCGCCAGGGGGAAACGCCTGGTATCTTTATAGTCCTGTCGGGTTTCGCC
ACCACTGATTTGAGCGTCAGATTTCGTGATGCTTGTCAGGGGGGCGGAGCCTATGGAAAAACGGCTTTGC
CGCGGCCCTCTCACTTCCCTGTTAAGTATCTTCCTGGCATCTTCCAGGAAATCTCCGCCCCGTTCGTAAG
CCATTTCCGCTCGCCGCAGTCGAACGACCGAGCGTAGCGAGTCAGTGAGCGAGGAAGCGGAATATATCCT
GTATCACATATTCTGCTGACGCACCGGTGCAGCCTTTTTTCTCCTGCCACATGAAGCACTTCACTGACAC
CCTCATCAGTGCCAACATAGTAAGCCAGTATACACTCCCCTAGCGCTGATGTCCGGCGGTGCTTTTGCCG
TTACGCACCACCCCGTCAGTAGCTGAACAGGAGGGACAGCTGATAGAAACAGAAGCCACTGGAGCACCTC
AAAAACACCATCATACACTAAATCAGTAAGTTGGCAGCATCACCCGACGCACTTTGCGCCGAATAAATAC
CTGTGACGGAAGATCACTTCGCAGAATAAATAAATCCTGGTGTCCCTGTTGATACCGGGAAGCCCTGGGC
CAACTTTTGGCGAAAATGAGACGTTGATCGGCACGTAAGAGGTTCCAACTTTCACCATAATGAAATAAGA
TCACTACCGGGCGTATTTTTTGAGTTATCGAGATTTTCAGGAGCTAAGGAAGCTAAAATGGAGAAAAAAA
TCACTGGATATACCACCGTTGATATATCCCAATGGCATCGTAAAGAACATTTTGAGGCATTTCAGTCAGT
TGCTCAATGTACCTATAACCAGACCGTTCAGCTGGATATTACGGCCTTTTTAAAGACCGTAAAGAAAAAT
AAGCACAAGTTTTATCCGGCCTTTATTCACATTCTTGCCCGCCTGATGAATGCTCATCCGGAATTC
